>Addgene plasmid #173980 | pGL3-noSV40-humanEC1.45_p300peak1-2_del8 | addgene full sequence | sequence record 341623 | Addgene NGS Result
CATTCCGGTACTGTTGGTAAAGCCACCATGGAAGACGCCAAAAACATAAAGAAAGGCCCGGCGCCATTCT
ATCCGCTGGAAGATGGAACCGCTGGAGAGCAACTGCATAAGGCTATGAAGAGATACGCCCTGGTTCCTGG
AACAATTGCTTTTACAGATGCACATATCGAGGTGGACATCACTTACGCTGAGTACTTCGAAATGTCCGTT
CGGTTGGCAGAAGCTATGAAACGATATGGGCTGAATACAAATCACAGAATCGTCGTATGCAGTGAAAACT
CTCTTCAATTCTTTATGCCGGTGTTGGGCGCGTTATTTATCGGAGTTGCAGTTGCGCCCGCGAACGACAT
TTATAATGAACGTGAATTGCTCAACAGTATGGGCATTTCGCAGCCTACCGTGGTGTTCGTTTCCAAAAAG
GGGTTGCAAAAAATTTTGAACGTGCAAAAAAAGCTCCCAATCATCCAAAAAATTATTATCATGGATTCTA
AAACGGATTACCAGGGATTTCAGTCGATGTACACGTTCGTCACATCTCATCTACCTCCCGGTTTTAATGA
ATACGATTTTGTGCCAGAGTCCTTCGATAGGGACAAGACAATTGCACTGATCATGAACTCCTCTGGATCT
ACTGGTCTGCCTAAAGGTGTCGCTCTGCCTCATAGAACTGCCTGCGTGAGATTCTCGCATGCCAGAGATC
CTATTTTTGGCAATCAAATCATTCCGGATACTGCGATTTTAAGTGTTGTTCCATTCCATCACGGTTTTGG
AATGTTTACTACACTCGGATATTTGATATGTGGATTTCGAGTCGTCTTAATGTATAGATTTGAAGAAGAG
CTGTTTCTGAGGAGCCTTCAGGATTACAAGATTCAAAGTGCGCTGCTGGTGCCAACCCTATTCTCCTTCT
TCGCCAAAAGCACTCTGATTGACAAATACGATTTATCTAATTTACACGAAATTGCTTCTGGTGGCGCTCC
CCTCTCTAAGGAAGTCGGGGAAGCGGTTGCCAAGAGGTTCCATCTGCCAGGTATCAGGCAAGGATATGGG
CTCACTGAGACTACATCAGCTATTCTGATTACACCCGAGGGGGATGATAAACCGGGCGCGGTCGGTAAAG
TTGTTCCATTTTTTGAAGCGAAGGTTGTGGATCTGGATACCGGGAAAACGCTGGGCGTTAATCAAAGAGG
CGAACTGTGTGTGAGAGGTCCTATGATTATGTCCGGTTATGTAAACAATCCGGAAGCGACCAACGCCTTG
ATTGACAAGGATGGATGGCTACATTCTGGAGACATAGCTTACTGGGACGAAGACGAACACTTCTTCATCG
TTGACCGCCTGAAGTCTCTGATTAAGTACAAAGGCTATCAGGTGGCTCCCGCTGAATTGGAATCCATCTT
GCTCCAACACCCCAACATCTTCGACGCAGGTGTCGCAGGTCTTCCCGACGATGACGCCGGTGAACTTCCC
GCCGCCGTTGTTGTTTTGGAGCACGGAAAGACGATGACGGAAAAAGAGATCGTGGATTACGTCGCCAGTC
AAGTAACAACCGCGAAAAAGTTGCGCGGAGGAGTTGTGTTTGTGGACGAAGTACCGAAAGGTCTTACCGG
AAAACTCGACGCAAGAAAAATCAGAGAGATCCTCATAAAGGCCAAGAAGGGCGGAAAGATCGCCGTGTAA
TTCTAGAGTCGGGGCGGCCGGCCGCTTCGAGCAGACATGATAAGATACATTGATGAGTTTGGACAAACCA
CAACTAGAATGCAGTGAAAAAAATGCTTTATTTGTGAAATTTGTGATGCTATTGCTTTATTTGTAACCAT
TATAAGCTGCAATAAACAAGTTAACAACAACAATTGCATTCATTTTATGTTTCAGGTTCAGGGGGAGGTG
TGGGAGGTTTTTTAAAGCAAGTAAAACCTCTACAAATGTGGTAAAATCGATAAGGATCTGGATCCGTCGA
CCGATGCCCTTGAGAGCCTTCAACCCAGTCAGCTCCTTCCGGTGGGCGCGGGGCATGACTATCGTCGCCG
CACTTATGACTGTCTTCTTTATCATGCAACTCGTAGGACAGGTGCCGGCAGCGCTCTTCCGCTTCCTCGC
TCACTGACTCGCTGCGCTCGGTCGTTCGGCTGCGGCGAGCGGTATCAGCTCACTCAAAGGCGGTAATACG
GTTATCCACAGAATCAGGGGATAACGCAGGAAAGAACATGTGAGCAAAAGGCCAGCAAAAGGCCAGGAAC
CGTAAAAAGGCCGCGTTGCTGGCGTTTTTCCATAGGCTCCGCCCCCCTGACGAGCATCACAAAAATCGAC
GCTCAAGTCAGAGGTGGCGAAACCCGACAGGACTATAAAGATACCAGGCGTTTCCCCCTGGAAGCTCCCT
CGTGCGCTCTCCTGTTCCGACCCTGCCGCTTACCGGATACCTGTCCGCCTTTCTCCCTTCGGGAAGCGTG
GCGCTTTCTCATAGCTCACGCTGTAGGTATCTCAGTTCGGTGTAGGTCGTTCGCTCCAAGCTGGGCTGTG
TGCACGAACCCCCCGTTCAGCCCGACCGCTGCGCCTTATCCGGTAACTATCGTCTTGAGTCCAACCCGGT
AAGACACGACTTATCGCCACTGGCAGCAGCCACTGGTAACAGGATTAGCAGAGCGAGGTATGTAGGCGGT
GCTACAGAGTTCTTGAAGTGGTGGCCTAACTACGGCTACACTAGAAGAACAGTATTTGGTATCTGCGCTC
TGCTGAAGCCAGTTACCTTCGGAAAAAGAGTTGGTAGCTCTTGATCCGGCAAACAAACCACCGCTGGTAG
CGGTGGTTTTTTTGTTTGCAAGCAGCAGATTACGCGCAGAAAAAAAGGATCTCAAGAAGATCCTTTGATC
TTTTCTACGGGGTCTGACGCTCAGTGGAACGAAAACTCACGTTAAGGGATTTTGGTCATGAGATTATCAA
AAAGGATCTTCACCTAGATCCTTTTAAATTAAAAATGAAGTTTTAAATCAATCTAAAGTATATATGAGTA
AACTTGGTCTGACAGTTACCAATGCTTAATCAGTGAGGCACCTATCTCAGCGATCTGTCTATTTCGTTCA
TCCATAGTTGCCTGACTCCCCGTCGTGTAGATAACTACGATACGGGAGGGCTTACCATCTGGCCCCAGTG
CTGCAATGATACCGCGAGACCCACGCTCACCGGCTCCAGATTTATCAGCAATAAACCAGCCAGCCGGAAG
GGCCGAGCGCAGAAGTGGTCCTGCAACTTTATCCGCCTCCATCCAGTCTATTAATTGTTGCCGGGAAGCT
AGAGTAAGTAGTTCGCCAGTTAATAGTTTGCGCAACGTTGTTGCCATTGCTACAGGCATCGTGGTGTCAC
GCTCGTCGTTTGGTATGGCTTCATTCAGCTCCGGTTCCCAACGATCAAGGCGAGTTACATGATCCCCCAT
GTTGTGCAAAAAAGCGGTTAGCTCCTTCGGTCCTCCGATCGTTGTCAGAAGTAAGTTGGCCGCAGTGTTA
TCACTCATGGTTATGGCAGCACTGCATAATTCTCTTACTGTCATGCCATCCGTAAGATGCTTTTCTGTGA
CTGGTGAGTACTCAACCAAGTCATTCTGAGAATAGTGTATGCGGCGACCGAGTTGCTCTTGCCCGGCGTC
AATACGGGATAATACCGCGCCACATAGCAGAACTTTAAAAGTGCTCATCATTGGAAAACGTTCTTCGGGG
CGAAAACTCTCAAGGATCTTACCGCTGTTGAGATCCAGTTCGATGTAACCCACTCGTGCACCCAACTGAT
CTTCAGCATCTTTTACTTTCACCAGCGTTTCTGGGTGAGCAAAAACAGGAAGGCAAAATGCCGCAAAAAA
GGGAATAAGGGCGACACGGAAATGTTGAATACTCATACTCTTCCTTTTTCAATATTATTGAAGCATTTAT
CAGGGTTATTGTCTCATGAGCGGATACATATTTGAATGTATTTAGAAAAATAAACAAATAGGGGTTCCGC
GCACATTTCCCCGAAAAGTGCCACCTG
[124 nt withheld, positions 4018-4141]
C
[91 nt withheld, positions 4143-4233]
A
[49 nt withheld, positions 4235-4283]
CCTTTGACGTTGGAGTCCACGTTCTTT
[37 nt withheld, positions 4311-4347]
ACCCTATCTCGGTCTATTCTTTTGATTTATAAGGGATTTTGCCGATTTCGGCCTATTGGTTAAAAAATGA
GCTGATTTAACAAAAATTTAACGCGAATTTTAACAAAATATTAACGCTTACAATTTGCCATTCGCCATTC
AGGCTGCGCAACTGTTGGGAAGGGCGATCGGTGCGGGCCTCTTCGCTATTACGCCAGCCCAAGCTACCAT
GATAAGTAAGTAATATTAAGGTACGGGAGGTACTTGGAGCGGCCGCAATAAAATATCTTTATTTTCATTA
CATCTGTGTGTTGGTTTTTTGTGTGAATCGATAGTACTAACATACGCTCTCCATCAAAACAAAACGAAAC
AAAACAAACTAGCAAAATAGGCTGTCCCCAGTGCAAGTGCAGGTGCCAGAACATTTCTCTATCGATAGGT
ACCGAGCTCTTATTTAAGCAGCTGAATTTGAGGTAATTAGTTACAGCTGCAATAGGTAAATTGACATTAA
ATAATATACTTGACGTTAGGCTTCTTTACTGTAACTCACTTCTGGATGGCATGTTGTTGTCTGTTTTTAC
CTTTCTCCTTCCCCCCCCCCCAGTTGATCTATTAGGAAATAGAGAACTATCTTCATTTCTGCTCCTTCTT
CCAGGCTTGAATCTACACAACAGGCCACTCCCCAAAATTCCTCTGCTTAATTTAGAGAGCAGGTTTCAGG
GATTCACCTGGGAACAACAGCAGCAGGCACCTGACTCATATTCCTGGCGGAGAGGAAGGGAGGCCATGTA
GCTGCTCTTCCGTGGACGCGGATGCTTCCTGCCTCATAGCCGGGTCGCCTCCGCGCTAACCCCGTTGAAC
CTTGCAACCAGCCCCTCTAGAGTGTGGAAGAAAGGAGCATCGACCCAGCCTCAGGTTTCACTTCTGTTCT
AGTTTATCTATCTAACTTAGACCACATGTCTGTGCTTTCAGAAAATTTTCCCATTTTTGAATCACTAACA
GTACCCTTTATTCTTACTACTGCCAGGGATTCACTATTTTTAAACAGCTTTATTGTCATTTCAGTAGGAT
TTGGGGAAGAAAAGGAAGCGAATACATGTGTTCAATCCGTCATGTTGACTTGAAACTGCTGTTTTAAACT
GCTCTCTTTCTACGTATTTGATTCCTTTTGCTCTACCCATCCCCATGTGCCTCTACTTGTCAAGTATTGG
GAGATTATATAGGTTTCTTGTGTTTGTTGTGGTGATCAAAGTTTCTTGGGGCAGCGCCCTCATTATCTGT
CAGGCCTGGCTTCTATGATTGAGAACAGGTGCAGCCAAGCCTTTGCTCTCCCTACCACTTCTGTCTGTCA
AATAGAAAGCAGGAGGGAGCTTTTCTGTGGGATCTTTCCTTTCCTCTCAATTCTCTTTGCTGGAGAGCTC
TCCAGGATATTGGCAAGGATCTGAATTTGTGGCGCTAGCCCATCCCGATCCTATTCTTCAGTTCCTTTAT
TGGAGGCATTAAGTTTTATTTTATTAACTTCTTTCTTGCCCTTCAAAAGTTGAGGGTGCTCACTCCAGGG
CTTGTGGATATCTGCCCCAGAGAACCTCAGTGCAAAGGTTTGAAATCACAGCTGGCTGTGATTAGAAGGA
TTGGGAGAGATCAGTGCTTGATTAACTTTCAGCTGCTATTGGTTTGCCTCAGTTCCTGCAGGAGAATTAA
TCTGTAGGTTCGAGTAAATTTTGGATCTTAATGGATACCAGATACATTGAGCCCACCCAGACCACCAAGA
TTTTGCAATCCTTTTCCTCACATTTAAATGGTACAAATGAATTCATTCCTCCTTACTCAGTGAACAGAAT
AACTCTACCTCAAGGTTTTTCTCATATAGCATTCACTTGATTTTGCCTTCTTTTCCAAGAAAGTATAGAT
TCGTTGGGGCAAGGAGATCTGCGATCTGCATCTCAATTAGTCAGCAACCATAGTCCCGCCCCTAACTCCG
CCCATCCCGCCCCTAACTCCGCCCAGTTCCGCCCATTCTCCGCCCCATCGCTGACTAATTTTTTTTATTT
ATGCAGAGGCCGAGGCCGCCTCGGCCTCTGAGCTATTCCAGAAGTAGTGAGGAGGCTTTTTTGGAGGCCT
AGGCTTTTGCAAAAAGCTTGG
Features (pLannotate 1.2.2; 12 found; start..end, strand, type, name):
     28..1680    +  CDS            luciferase: firefly luciferase; luc+; enhanced luc+ version of the luciferase gene
   1721..1842    -  polyA_signal   SV40 poly(A) signal: SV40 polyadenylation signal
   1865..1933    -  CDS            large T antigen (fragment): large T antigen from SV40 (simian virus 40)
   1955..2087    +  CDS            TcR (fragment): tetracycline efflux protein; tet; confers resistance to tetracycline
   2267..2855    -  rep_origin     ori: high-copy-number ColE1/pMB1/pBR322/pUC origin of replication
   3026..3886    -  CDS            AmpR: β-lactamase; bla; confers resistance to ampicillin, carbenicillin, and related antibiotics
   3887..3991    -  promoter       AmpR promoter: bla
   4018..4446    +  rep_origin     f1 ori (sequence partly withheld): f1 bacteriophage origin of replication; arrow indicates direction of (+) strand synthesis
   4478..4545    -  CDS            lacZα (fragment): LacZα fragment of β-galactosidase; lacZ fragment
   4604..4652    +  polyA_signal   poly(A) signal: synthetic polyadenylation signal
   4666..4757    +  misc_feature   pause site: RNA polymerase II transcriptional pause signal from the human α2 globin gene
   6264..6460    +  promoter       SV40 promoter: SV40 early promoter
