[The description below was written by a language model from this plasmid's Addgene catalogue record and pLannotate feature annotations shown in this document.]
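Description:
pGL3-noSV40-humanEC1.45_p300peak1-2_del8 is a firefly luciferase enhancer reporter plasmid built on the Promega pGL3-Promoter backbone and intended for transfection into mammalian cells. It is propagated in E. coli as a high-copy plasmid through a ColE1/pUC-type origin, with ampicillin selection provided by the β-lactamase gene and its bla promoter. An f1 bacteriophage origin is also present. The short large T antigen, TcR and lacZα fragments picked up by the annotation are backbone remnants rather than functional genes.

The insert is a 1,458 bp human sequence comprising p300 peak 1 and peak 2 of EC1.45, an enhancer cluster associated with SOX9, carrying "tiled deletion #8", one of a series of tiled deletions across the element. The record does not give the coordinates or length of the deletion. In the annotated sequence, an unannotated stretch of about 1.5 kb lies between the upstream synthetic poly(A)/transcriptional pause site and the SV40 early promoter, which is consistent with the enhancer fragment sitting immediately upstream of the promoter, although the cloning sites are not recorded. The SV40 promoter drives the luc+ luciferase coding sequence, which is terminated by the SV40 poly(A) signal. The upstream poly(A) and α2-globin pause elements limit read-through transcription from the backbone that would otherwise raise background signal. The "noSV40" in the name is not explained in the record, and both the catalogue fields and the feature table show that the SV40 promoter is retained.

Because this promoter gives only modest expression without an enhancer, luciferase output reports the activity of the cloned fragment. Comparing this deletion variant with the intact element and the other tiled deletions would show which subregions are needed for enhancer function, in line with the associated study of long-range SOX9 enhancers in human neural crest and craniofacial disease.
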