Addgene plasmid #173980: pGL3-noSV40-humanEC1.45_p300peak1-2_del8
Purpose: Firefly luciferase enhancer reporter plasmid.
Depositing lab: Joanna Wysocka. Depositing organization: Stanford University. Publication: Loss of Extreme Long-Range Enhancers in Human Neural Crest Drives a Craniofacial Disorder. Long HK, Osterwalder M, Welsh IC, Hansen K, Davies JOJ, Liu YE, Koska M, Adams AT, Aho R, Arora N, Ikeda K, Williams RM, Sauka-Spengler T, Porteus MH, Mohun T, Dickel DE, Swigut T, Hughes JR, Higgs DR, Visel A, Selleri L, Wysocka J. Cell Stem Cell. 2020 Nov 5;27(5):765-783.e14. doi: 10.1016/j.stem.2020.09.001. Epub 2020 Sep 28. PubMed 32991838.
Backbone
  Vector backbone: pGL3-Promoter, GenBank: U47298.2
  Backbone manufacturer: Promega
  Backbone size w/o insert (bp): 5016
  Vector type: Luciferase
Growth in bacteria
  Bacterial resistance: Ampicillin, 100 μg/mL
  Growth temperature: 37°C
  Growth strain: DH5alpha
  Copy number: High Copy
Gene/Insert
  Gene/Insert name: p300 peak 1 and peak 2 from SOX9 enhancer cluster EC1.45 with tiled deletion #8
  Species: H. sapiens (human)
  Insert size (bp): 1458
  Mutation: Tiled deletion #8
  Promoter: SV40 promoter
  Cloning method: Restriction Enzyme; 5′ cloning site unknown (unknown if destroyed)
  Sequencing primers: 5′ CGCTCTCCATCAAAACAAAACG; 3′ GAGTTAGGGGCGGGATGG
Terms and licenses: Academic/Nonprofit Terms; Industry Terms: Not Available to Industry
How to cite: pGL3-noSV40-humanEC1.45_p300peak1-2_del8 was a gift from Joanna Wysocka (Addgene plasmid # 173980 ; http://n2t.net/addgene:173980 ; RRID:Addgene_173980)
